>Addgene plasmid #64071 | Adeno EA | depositor partial sequence | sequence record 107145 | Adeno EA 5' sequence Primer used: GATGTTGTAGTAAATTTGGG
GATGTTGTAGTAAATTTGGGCGTAACCGAGTAAGATTTGGCCATTTTCGCGGGAAAACTGAATAAGAGGA
AGTGAAATCTGAATAATTTTGTGTTACTCATAGCGCGTAATATTTGTCTAGGGAGATCCGGTACCGTTTA
AACTCGAGAATGGCGCATGTGAGGGCCTATTTCCCATGATTCCTTCATATTTGCATATACGATACAAGGC
TGTTAGAGAGATAATTGGAATTAATTTGACTGTAAACACAAAGATATTAGTACAAAATACGTGACGTAGA
AAGTAATAATTTCTTGGGTAGTTTGCAGTTTTAAAATTATGTTTTAAAATGGACTATCATATGCTTACCG
TAACTTGAAAGTATTTCGATTTCTTGGCTTTATATATCTTGTGGAAAGGACGAAACACCGTCCTGGCATG
TCTATCTGTAGTTTTAGAGCTAGAAATAGCAAGTTAAAATAAGGCTAGTCCGTTATCAACTTGAAAAAGT
GGCACCGAGTCGGTGCTTTTTTGTTTTAGAGCTAGAAATAGCAAGTTAAAATAAGGCTAGTCCGTTTTTA
GCGCGTGCGCCAATTCTGCAGACAAATGGCTCTAGAGAGGGCCTATTTCCCATGATTCCTTCATATTTGC
ATATACGATACAAGGCTGTTAGAGAGATAATTGGAATTAATTTGACTGTAAACACAAAGATATTAGTACA
AAATACGTGACGTAGAAAGTAATAATTTCTTGGGTAGTTTGCAGTTTTAAAATTATGTTTTAAAATGGAC
TATCATATGCTTACCGTAACTTGAAAGTATTTCGATTTCTTGGCTTTATATATCTTGTGGAAAGGACGAA
ACACCGTTTGTCGGGGTCTACTAGGAGTTTTAGAGCTAGAAATAGCAAGTTAAAATAAGGCTAGTCCGTT
ATCAACTTGAAAAAGTGGCACCGAGTCGGTGCTTTTTTGTTTTAGAGCTAGAAATAGCAAGTTAAAATAA
GGCTAGTCCGTTTTTAGCGCGTGCGCCAATTCTGCAGACAAATGGGGTACCCGTTACATAACTTACGGTA
AAT
