>Addgene plasmid #64071 | Adeno EA | depositor partial sequence | sequence record 107146 | Adeno EA 3' sequence Primer used: ATCATGTCTGGATCTCCCC
CGTGCGGAAAGTGCTGAGCATGCCCCAAGTGAATATCGTGAAAAAGACCGAGGTGCAGACAGGCGGCTTC
AGCAAAGAGTCTATCCTGCCCAAGAGGAACAGCGATAAGCTGATCGCCAGAAAGAAGGACTGGGACCCTA
AGAAGTACGGCGGCTTCGACAGCCCCACCGTGGCCTATTCTGTGCTGGTGGTGGCCAAAGTGGAAAAGGG
CAAGTCCAAGAAACTGAAGAGTGTGAAAGAGCTGCTGGGGATCACCATCATGGAAAGAAGCAGCTTCGAG
AAGAATCCCATCGACTTTCTGGAAGCCAAGGGCTACAAAGAAGTGAAAAAGGACCTGATCATCAAGCTGC
CTAAGTACTCCCTGTTCGAGCTGGAAAACGGCCGGAAGAGAATGCTGGCCTCTGCCGGCGAACTGCAGAA
GGGAAACGAACTGGCCCTGCCCTCCAAATATGTGAACTTCCTGTACCTGGCCAGCCACTATGAGAAGCTG
AAGGGCTCCCCCGAGGATAATGAGCAGAAACAGCTGTTTGTGGAACAGCACAAGCACTACCTGGACGAGA
TCATCGAGCAGATCAGCGAGTTCTCCAAGAGAGTGATCCTGGCCGACGCTAATCTGGACAAAGTGCTGTC
CGCCTACAACAAGCACCGGGATAAGCCCATCAGAGAGCAGGCCGAGAATATCATCCACCTGTTTACCCTG
ACCAATCTGGGAGCCCCTGCCGCCTTCAAGTACTTTGACACCACCATCGACCGGAAGAGGTACACCAGCA
CCAAAGAGGTGCTGGACGCCACCCTGATCCACCAGAGCATCACCGGCCTGTACGAGACACGGATCGACCT
GTCTCAGCTGGGAGGCGACAAAAGGCCGGCGGCCACGAAAAAGGCCGGCCAGGCAAAAAAGAAAAAGTAA
GAATTCCTGCAGCCCGGGGGATCCACTAGTTCTAGAGCGGCCGCCACCGCGGGGAGATCCAGACATGAT
