>Addgene plasmid #64071 | Adeno EA | addgene partial sequence | sequence record 117905 | pBluescript-SK 5'-tctagaactagtggatc-3'
ATCCGTGTCTCGTACAGGCCGGNGATGCTCTGGTGGATCAGGGTGGCGTCCAGCACCTCTTTGGTGCTGG
TGTACCTCTTCCGGTCGATGGTGGTGTCAAAGTACTTGAAGGCGGCAGGGGCTCCCAGATTGGTCAGGGT
AAACAGGTGGATGATATTCTCGGCCTGCTCTCTGATGGGCTTATCCCGGTGCTTGTTGTAGGCGGACAGC
ACTTTGTCCAGATTAGCGTCGGCCAGGATCACTCTCTTGGAGAACTCGCTGATCTGCTCGATGATCTCGT
CCAGGTAGTGCTTGTGCTGTTCCACAAACAGCTGTTTCTGCTCATTATCCTCGGGGGAGCCCTTCAGCTT
CTCATAGTGGCTGGCCAGGTACAGGAAGTTCACATATTTGGAGGGCAGGGCCAGTTCGTTTCCCTTC
