>Addgene plasmid #64071 | Adeno EA | addgene partial sequence | sequence record 119347 | CAGenhancer-F 5'-GGGCGTACTTGGCATATGAT-3'
TGGGCGGGGGTCGTTGGGCGGTCAGCCAGGCGGGCCATTTACCGTAAGTTATGTAACGGGTACCCCATTT
GTCTGCAGAATTGGCGCACGCGCTAAAAACGGACTAGCCTTATTTTAACTTGCTATTTCTAGCTCTAAAA
CAAAAAAGCACCGACTCGGTGCCACTTTTTCAAGTTGATAACGGACTAGCCTTATTTTAACTTGCTATTT
CTAGCTCTAAAACTCCTAGTAGACCCCGACAAACGGTGTTTCGTCCTTTCCACAAGATATATAAAGCCAA
GAAATCGAAATACTTTCAAGTTACGGTAAGCATATGATAGTCCATTTTAAAACATAATTTTAAAACTGCA
AACTACCCAAGAAATTATTACTTTCTACGTCACGNATTTTGTACTAATATCTTTGTGTTTACAGTCAAAT
TAATTCCAATTATCTCTCTAACAGCCTTGTATCGTATATGCAAATATGAAGGAATCATGGGAAATAGGCC
CTCTCTANAGCCATTTGTCTGCAGAATT
