>Addgene plasmid #64071 | Adeno EA | addgene partial sequence | sequence record 119349 | pCBhProF 5'-agggatggttggttggtggg-3'
ACCGGTGCCACCATGGACTATAAGGACCACGACGGAGACTACAAGGATCATGATATTGATTACAAAGACG
ATGACGATAAGATGGCCCCAAAGAAGAAGCGGAAGGTCGGTATCCACGGAGTCCCAGCAGCCGACAAGAA
GTACAGCATCGGCCTGGACATCGGCACCAACTCTGTGGGCTGGGCCGTGATCACCGACGAGTACAAGGTG
CCCAGCAAGAAATTCAAGGTGCTGGGCAACACCGACCGGCACAGCATCAAGAAGAACCTGATCGGAGCCC
TGCTGTTCGACAGCGGCGAAACAGCCGAGGCCACCCGGCTGAAGAGAACCGCCANAAGAAGATACACCAG
ACGGAAGAACCGGATCTGCTATCTGCAAGAGATCTTCAGCAACGAGATGGCCAAGGTGGACGACAGCTTC
TTCCACAGACTGGAAGAGTCCTTCCTGGTGGAAGAGGATAAGAAGCACGAGCGGCACCCCATCTTCGGCA
ACATCGTGGACGAGGTGGCCTACCACGAGAAGTACCCCACCATCTACCACCTGAGAAAGAAACTGGTGGA
CAGCACCGACAAGGCCGACCTGCGGCTGATCTATCTGGCCCTGGCCCA
