>Addgene plasmid #64071 | Adeno EA | addgene partial sequence | sequence record 199681 | Addgene Partial NGS
GTTTAAGGGATGGTTGGTTGGTGGGGTATTAATGTTTAATTACCTGGAGCACCTGCCTGAAATCACTTTT
TTTCAGGTTGGACCGGTGCCACCATGGACTATAAGGACCACGACGGAGACTACAAGGATCATGATATTGA
TTACAAAGACGATGACGATAAGATGGCCCCAAAGAAGAAGCGGAAGGTCGGTATCCACGGAGTCCCAGCA
GCCGACAAGAAGTACAGCATCGGCCTGGACATCGGCACCAACTCTGTGGGCTGGGCCGTGATCACCGACG
AGTACAAGGTGCCCAGCAAGAAATTCAAGGTGCTGGGCAACACCGACCGGCACAGCATCAAGAAGAACCT
GATCGGAGCCCTGCTGTTCGACAGCGGCGAAACAGCCGAGGCCACCCGGCTGAAGAGAACCGCCAGAAGA
AGATACACCAGACGGAAGAACCGGATCTGCTATCTGCAAGAGATCTTCAGCAACGAGATGGCCAAGGTGG
ACGACAGCTTCTTCCACAGACTGGAAGAGTCCTTCCTGGTGGAAGAGGATAAGAAGCACGAGCGGCACCC
CATCTTCGGCAACATCGTGGACGAGGTGGCCTACCACGAGAAGTACCCCACCATCTACCACCTGAGAAAG
AAACTGGTGGACAGCACCGACAAGGCCGACCTGCGGCTGATCTATCTGGCCCTGGCCCACATGATCAAGT
TCCGGGGCCACTTCCTGATCGAGGGCGACCTGAACCCCGACAACAGCGACGTGGACAAGCTGTTCATCCA
GCTGGTGCAGACCTACAACCAGCTGTTCGAGGAAAACCCCATCAACGCCAGCGGCGTGGACGCCAAGGCC
ATCCTGTCTGCCAGACTGAGCAAGAGCAGACGGCTGGAAAATCTGATCGCCCAGCTGCCCGGCGAGAAGA
AGAATGGCCTGTTCGGAAACCTGATTGCCCTGAGCCTGGGCCTGACCCCCAACTTCAAGAGCAACTTCGA
CCTGGCCGAGGATGCCAAACTGCAGCTGAGCAAGGACACCTACGACGACGACCTGGACAACCTGCTGGCC
CAGATCGGCGACCAGTACGCCGACCTGTTTCTGGCCGCCAAGAACCTGTCCGACGCCATCCTGCTGAGCG
ACATCCTGAGAGTGAACACCGAGATCACCAAGGCCCCCCTGAGCGCCTCTATGATCAAGAGATACGACGA
GCACCACCAGGACCTGACCCTGCTGAAAGCTCTCGTGCGGCAGCAGCTGCCTGAGAAGTACAAAGAGATT
TTCTTCGACCAGAGCAAGAACGGCTACGCCGGCTACATTGACGGCGGAGCCAGCCAGGAAGAGTTCTACA
AGTTCATCAAGCCCATCCTGGAAAAGATGGACGGCACCGAGGAACTGCTCGTGAAGCTGAACAGAGAGGA
CCTGCTGCGGAAGCAGCGGACCTTCGACAACGGCAGCATCCCCCACCAGATCCACCTGGGAGAGCTGCAC
GCCATTCTGCGGCGGCAGGAAGATTTTTACCCATTCCTGAAGGACAACCGGGAAAAGATCGAGAAGATCC
TGACCTTCCGCATCCCCTACTACGTGGGCCCTCTGGCCAGGGGAAACAGCAGATTCGCCTGGATGACCAG
AAAGAGCGAGGAAACCATCACCCCCTGGAACTTCGAGGAAGTGGTGGACAAGGGCGCTTCCGCCCAGAGC
TTCATCGAGCGGATGACCAACTTCGATAAGAACCTGCCCAACGAGAAGGTGCTGCCCAAGCACAGCCTGC
TGTACGAGTACTTCACCGTGTATAACGAGCTGACCAAAGTGAAATACGTGACCGAGGGAATGAGAAAGCC
CGCCTTCCTGAGCGGCGAGCAGAAAAAGGCCATCGTGGACCTGCTGTTCAAGACCAACCGGAAAGTGACC
GTGAAGCAGCTGAAAGAGGACTACTTCAAGAAAATCGAGTGCTTCGACTCCGTGGAAATCTCCGGCGTGG
AAGATCGGTTCAACGCCTCCCTGGGCACATACCACGATCTGCTGAAAATTATCAAGGACAAGGACTTCCT
GGACAATGAGGAAAACGAGGACATTCTGGAAGATATCGTGCTGACCCTGACACTGTTTGAGGACAGAGAG
ATGATCGAGGAACGGCTGAAAACCTATGCCCACCTGTTCGACGACAAAGTGATGAAGCAGCTGAAGCGGC
GGAGATACACCGGCTGGGGCAGGCTGAGCCGGAAGCTGATCAACGGCATCCGGGACAAGCAGTCCGGCAA
GACAATCCTGGATTTCCTGAAGTCCGACGGCTTCGCCAACAGAAACTTCATGCAGCTGATCCACGACGAC
AGCCTGACCTTTAAAGAGGACATCCAGAAAGCCCAGGTGTCCGGCCAGGGCGATAGCCTGCACGAGCACA
TTGCCAATCTGGCCGGCAGCCCCGCCATTAAGAAGGGCATCCTGCAGACAGTGAAGGTGGTGGACGAGCT
CGTGAAAGTGATGGGCCGGCACAAGCCCGAGAACATCGTGATCGAAATGGCCAGAGAGAACCAGACCACC
CAGAAGGGACAGAAGAACAGCCGCGAGAGAATGAAGCGGATCGAAGAGGGCATCAAAGAGCTGGGCAGCC
AGATCCTGAAAGAACACCCCGTGGAAAACACCCAGCTGCAGAACGAGAAGCTGTACCTGTACTACCTGCA
GAATGGGCGGGATATGTACGTGGACCAGGAACTGGACATCAACCGGCTGTCCGACTACGATGTGGACCAT
ATCGTGCCTCAGAGCTTTCTGAAGGACGACTCCATCGACAACAAGGTGCTGACCAGAAGCGACAAGAACC
GGGGCAAGAGCGACAACGTGCCCTCCGAAGAGGTCGTGAAGAAGATGAAGAACTACTGGCGGCAGCTGCT
GAACGCCAAGCTGATTACCCAGAGAAAGTTCGACAATCTGACCAAGGCCGAGAGAGGCGGCCTGAGCGAA
CTGGATAAGGCCGGCTTCATCAAGAGACAGCTGGTGGAAACCCGGCAGATCACAAAGCACGTGGCACAGA
TCCTGGACTCCCGGATGAACACTAAGTACGACGAGAATGACAAGCTGATCCGGGAAGTGAAAGTGATCAC
CCTGAAGTCCAAGCTGGTGTCCGATTTCCGGAAGGATTTCCAGTTTTACAAAGTGCGCGAGATCAACAAC
TACCACCACGCCCACGACGCCTACCTGAACGCCGTCGTGGGAACCGCCCTGATCAAAAAGTACCCTAAGC
TGGAAAGCGAGTTCGTGTACGGCGACTACAAGGTGTACGACGTGCGGAAGATGATCGCCAAGAGCGAGCA
GGAAATCGGCAAGGCTACCGCCAAGTACTTCTTCTACAGCAACATCATGAACTTTTTCAAGACCGAGATT
ACCCTGGCCAACGGCGAGATCCGGAAGCGGCCTCTGATCGAGACAAACGGCGAAACCGGGGAGATCGTGT
GGGATAAGGGCCGGGATTTTGCCACCGTGCGGAAAGTGCTGAGCATGCCCCAAGTGAATATCGTGAAAAA
GACCGAGGTGCAGACAGGCGGCTTCAGCAAAGAGTCTATCCTGCCCAAGAGGAACAGCGATAAGCTGATC
GCCAGAAAGAAGGACTGGGACCCTAAGAAGTACGGCGGCTTCGACAGCCCCACCGTGGCCTATTCTGTGC
TGGTGGTGGCCAAAGTGGAAAAGGGCAAGTCCAAGAAACTGAAGAGTGTGAAAGAGCTGCTGGGGATCAC
CATCATGGAAAGAAGCAGCTTCGAGAAGAATCCCATCGACTTTCTGGAAGCCAAGGGCTACAAAGAAGTG
AAAAAGGACCTGATCATCAAGCTGCCTAAGTACTCCCTGTTCGAGCTGGAAAACGGCCGGAAGAGAATGC
TGGCCTCTGCCGGCGAACTGCAGAAGGGAAACGAACTGGCCCTGCCCTCCAAATATGTGAACTTCCTGTA
CCTGGCCAGCCACTATGAGAAGCTGAAGGGCTCCCCCGAGGATAATGAGCAGAAACAGCTGTTTGTGGAA
CAGCACAAGCACTACCTGGACGAGATCATCGAGCAGATCAGCGAGTTCTCCAAGAGAGTGATCCTGGCCG
ACGCTAATCTGGACAAAGTGCTGTCCGCCTACAACAAGCACCGGGATAAGCCCATCAGAGAGCAGGCCGA
GAATATCATCCACCTGTTTACCCTGACCAATCTGGGAGCCCCTGCCGCCTTCAAGTACTTTGACACCACC
ATCGACCGGAAGAGGTACACCAGCACCAAAGAGGTGCTGGACGCCACCCTGATCCACCAGAGCATCACCG
GCCTGTACGAGACACGGATCGACCTGTCTCAGCTGGGAGGCGACAAAAGGCCGGCGGCCACGAAAAAGGC
CGGCCAGGCAAAAAAGAAAAAGTAAGAATTCCTGCAGCCCGGGGGATCCACTAGTTCTAGAGCGGCCGCC
ACCGCGGGGAGATCCAGACATGATAAGATACATTGATGAGTTTGGACAAACCACAACTAGAATGCAGTGA
AAAAAATGCTTTATTTGTGAAATTTGTGATGCTATTGCTTTATTTGTAACCATTATAAGCTGCAATAAAC
AAGTTAACAACAACAATTGCATTCATTTTATGTTTCAGGTTCAGGGGGAGGTGTGGGAGGTTTTTTAAAG
CAAGTAAAACCTCTACAAATGTGGTATGGCTGATTATGATCCGGCTGCCTCGCGCGTTTCGGTGATGACG
GTGAAAACCTCTGACACATGCAGCTCCCGGAGACGGTCACAGCTTGTCTGTAAGCGGATGCCGGGAGCAG
ACAAGCCCGTCAGGGCGCGTCAGCGGGTGTTGGCGGGTGTCGGGGCGCAGCCATGAGGTCGACTCTAGTC
CCCGCGGTGGCAGATCTGGAAGGTGCTGAGGTACGATGAGACCCGCACCAGGTGCAGACCCTGCGAGTGT
GGCGGTAAACATATTAGGAACCAGCCTGTGATGCTGGATGTGACCGAGGAGCTGAGGCCCGATCACTTGG
TGCTGGCCTGCACCCGCGCTGAGTTTGGCTCTAGCGATGAAGATACAGATTGAGGTACTGAAATGTGTGG
GCGTGGCTTAAGGGTGGGAAAGAATATATAAGGTGGGGGTCTTATGTAGTTTTGTATCTGTTTTGCAGCA
GCCGCCGCCGCCATGAGCACCAACTCGTTTGATGGAAGCATTGTGAGCTCATATTTGACAACGCGCATGC
CCCCATGGGCCGGGGTGCGTCAGAATGTGATGGGCTCCAGCATTGATGGTCGCCCCGTCCTGCCCGCAAA
CTCTACTACCTTGACCTACGAGACCGTGTCTGGAACGCCGTTGGAGACTGCAGCCTCCGCCGCCGCTTCA
GCCGCTGCAGCCACCGCCCGCGGGATTGTGACTGACTTTGCTTTCCTGAGCCCGCTTGCAAGCAGTGCAG
CTTCCCGTTCATCCGCCCGCGATGACAAGTTGACGGCTCTTTTGGCACAATTGGATTCTTTGACCCGGGA
ACTTAATGTCGTTTCTCAGCAGCTGTTGGATCTGCGCCAGCAGGTTTCTGCCCTGAAGGCTTCCTCCCCT
CCCAATGCGGTTTAAAACATAAATAAAAAACCAGACTCTGTTTGGATTTGGATCAAGCAAGTGTCTTGCT
GTCTTTATTTAGGGGTTTTGCGCGCGCGGTAGGCCCGGGACCAGCGGTCTCGGTCGTTGAGGGTCCTGTG
TATTTTTTCCAGGACGTGGTAAAGGTGACTCTGGATGTTCAGATACATGGGCATAAGCCCGTCTCTGGGG
TGGAGGTAGCACCACTGCAGAGCTTCATGCTGCGGGGTGGTGTTGTAGATGATCCAGTCGTAGCAGGAGC
GCTGGGCGTGGTGCCTAAAAATGTCTTTCAGTAGCAAGCTGATTGCCAGGGGCAGGCCCTTGGTGTAAGT
GTTTACAAAGCGGTTAAGCTGGGATGGGTGCATACGTGGGGATATGAGATGCATCTTGGACTGTATTTTT
AGGTTGGCTATGTTCCCAGCCATATCCCTCCGGGGATTCATGTTGTGCAGAACCACCAGCACAGTGTATC
CGGTGCACTTGGGAAATTTGTCATGTAGCTTAGAAGGAAATGCGTGGAAGAACTTGGAGACGCCCTTGTG
ACCTCCAAGATTTTCCATGCATTCGTCCATAATGATGGCAATGGGCCCACGGGCGGCGGCCTGGGCGAAG
ATATTTCTGGGATCACTAACGTCATAGTTGTGTTCCAGGATGAGATCGTCATAGGCCATTTTTACAAAGC
GCGGGCGGAGGGTGCCAGACTGCGGTATAATGGTTCCATCCGGCCCAGGGGCGTAGTTACCCTCACAGAT
TTGCATTTCCCACGCTTTGAGTTCAGATGGGGGGATCATGTCTACCTGCGGGGCGATGAAGAAAACGGTT
TCCGGGGTAGGGGAGATCAGCTGGGAAGAAAGCAGGTTCCTGAGCAGCTGCGACTTACCGCAGCCGGTGG
GCCCGTAAATCACACCTATTACCGGCTGCAACTGGTAGTTAAGAGAGCTGCAGCTGCCGTCATCCCTGAG
CAGGGGGGCCACTTCGTTAAGCATGTCCCTGACTCGCATGTTTTCCCTGACCAAATCCGCCAGAAGGCGC
TCGCCGCCCAGCGATAGCAGTTCTTGCAAGGAAGCAAAGTTTTTCAACGGTTTGAGACCGTCCGCCGTAG
GCATGCTTTTGAGCGTTTGACCAAGCAGTTCCAGGCGGTCCCACAGCTCGGTCACCTGCTCTACGGCATC
TCGATCCAGCATATCTCCTCGTTTCGCGGGTTGGGGCGGCTTTCGCTGTACGGCAGTAGTCGGTGCTCGT
CCAGACGGGCCAGGGTCATGTCTTTCCACGGGCGCAGGGTCCTCGTCAGCGTAGTCTGGGTCACGGTGAA
GGGGTGCGCTCCGGGCTGCGCGCTGGCCAGGGTGCGCTTGAGGCTGGTCCTGCTGGTGCTGAAGCGCTGC
CGGTCTTCGCCCTGCGCGTCGGCCAGGTAGCATTTGACCATGGTGTCATAGTCCAGCCCCTCCGCGGCGT
GGCCCTTGGCGCGCAGCTTGCCCTTGGAGGAGGCGCCGCACGAGGGGCAGTGCAGACTTTTGAGGGCGTA
GAGCTTGGGCGCGAGAAATACCGATTCCGGGGAGTAGGCATCCGCGCCGCAGGCCCCGCAGACGGTCTCG
CATTCCACGAGCCAGGTGAGCTCTGGCCGTTCGGGGTCAAAAACCAGGTTTCCCCCATGCTTTTTGATGC
GTTTCTTACCTCTGGTTTCCATGAGCCGGTGTCCACGCTCGGTGACGAAAAGGCTGTCCGTGTCCCCGTA
TACAGACTTGAGAGGCCTGTCCTCGACCGATGCCCTTGAGAGCCTTCAACCCAGTCAGCTCCTTCCGGTG
GGCGCGGGGCATGACTATCGTCGCCGCACTTATGACTGTCTTCTTTATCATGCAACTCGTAGGACAGGTG
CCGGCAGCGCTCTGGGTCATTTTCGGCGAGGACCGCTTTCGCTGGAGCGCGACGATGATCGGCCTGTCGC
TTGCGGTATTCGGAATCTTGCACGCCCTCGCTCAAGCCTTCGTCACTGGTCCCGCCACCAAACGTTTCGG
CGAGAAGCAGGCCATTATCGCCGGCATGGCGGCCGACGCGCTGGGCTACGTCTTGCTGGCGTTCGCGACG
CGAGGCTGGATGGCCTTCCCCATTATGATTCTTCTCGCTTCCGGCGGCATCGGGATGCCCGCGTTGCAGG
CCATGCTGTCCAGGCAGGTAGATGACGACCATCAGGGACAGCTTCAAGGCCAGCAAAAGGCCAGGAACCG
TAAAAAGGCCGCGTTGCTGGCGTTTTTCCATAGGCTCCGCCCCCCTGACGAGCATCACAAAAATCGACGC
TCAAGTCAGAGGTGGCGAAACCCGACAGGACTATAAAGATACCAGGCGTTTCCCCCTGGAAGCTCCCTCG
TGCGCTCTCCTGTTCCGACCCTGCCGCTTACCGGATACCTGTCCGCCTTTCTCCCTTCGGGAAGCGTGGC
GCTTTCTCATAGCTCACGCTGTAGGTATCTCAGTTCGGTGTAGGTCGTTCGCTCCAAGCTGGGCTGTGTG
CACGAACCCCCCGTTCAGCCCGACCGCTGCGCCTTATCCGGTAACTATCGTCTTGAGTCCAACCCGGTAA
GACACGACTTATCGCCACTGGCAGCAGCCACTGGTAACAGGATTAGCAGAGCGAGGTATGTAGGCGGTGC
TACAGAGTTCTTGAAGTGGTGGCCTAACTACGGCTACACTAGAAGGACAGTATTTGGTATCTGCGCTCTG
CTGAAGCCAGTTACCTTCGGAAAAAGAGTTGGTAGCTCTTGATCCGGCAAACAAACCACCGCTGGTAGCG
GTGGTTTTTTTGTTTGCAAGCAGCAGATTACGCGCAGAAAAAAAGGATCTCAAGAAGATCCTTTGATCTT
TTCTACGGGGTCTGACGCTCAGTGGAACGAAAACTCACGTTAAGGGATTTTGGTCATGAGATTATCAAAA
AGGATCTTCACCTAGATCCTTTTAAATTAAAAATGAAGTTTTAAATCAATCTAAAGTATATATGAGTAAA
CTTGGTCTGACAGTTACCAATGCTTAATCAGTGAGGCACCTATCTCAGCGATCTGTCTATTTCGTTCATC
CATAGTTGCCTGACTCCCCGTCGTGTAGATAACTACGATACGGGAGGGCTTACCATCTGGCCCCAGTGCT
GCAATGATACCGCGAGACCCACGCTCACCGGCTCCAGATTTATCAGCAATAAACCAGCCAGCCGGAAGGG
CCGAGCGCAGAAGTGGTCCTGCAACTTTATCCGCCTCCATCCAGTCTATTAATTGTTGCCGGGAAGCTAG
AGTAAGTAGTTCGCCAGTTAATAGTTTGCGCAACGTTGTTGCCATTGCTGCAGGCATCGTGGTGTCACGC
TCGTCGTTTGGTATGGCTTCATTCAGCTCCGGTTCCCAACGATCAAGGCGAGTTACATGATCCCCCATGT
TGTGCAAAAAAGCGGTTAGCTCCTTCGGTCCTCCGATCGTTGTCAGAAGTAAGTTGGCCGCAGTGTTATC
ACTCATGGTTATGGCAGCACTGCATAATTCTCTTACTGTCATGCCATCCGTAAGATGCTTTTCTGTGACT
GGTGAGTACTCAACCAAGTCATTCTGAGAATAGTGTATGCGGCGACCGAGTTGCTCTTGCCCGGCGTCAA
CACGGGATAATACCGCGCCACATAGCAGAACTTTAAAAGTGCTCATCATTGGAAAACGTTCTTCGGGGCG
AAAACTCTCAAGGATCTTACCGCTGTTGAGATCCAGTTCGATGTAACCCACTCGTGCACCCAACTGATCT
TCAGCATCTTTTACTTTCACCAGCGTTTCTGGGTGAGCAAAAACAGGAAGGCAAAATGCCGCAAAAAAGG
GAATAAGGGCGACACGGAAATGTTGAATACTCATACTCTTCCTTTTTCAATATTATTGAAGCATTTATCA
GGGTTATTGTCTCATGAGCGGATACATATTTGAATGTATTTAGAAAAATAAACAAATAGGGGTTCCGCGC
ACATTTCCCCGAAAAGTGCCACCTGACGTCTAAGAAACCATTATTATCATGACATTAACCTATAAAAATA
GGCGTATCACGAGGCCCTTTCGTCTTCAATTAATTAAGCTAGCATCATCAATAATATACCTTATTTTGGA
TTGAAGCCAATATGATAATGAGGGGGTGGAGTTTGTGACGTGGCGCGGGGCGTGGGAACGGGGCGGGTGA
CGTAGTAGTGTGGCGGAAGTGTGATGTTGCAAGTGTGGCGGAACACATGTAAGCGACGGATGTGGCAAAA
GTGACGTTTTTGGTGTGCGCCGGTGTACACAGGAAGTGACAATTTTCGCGCGGTTTTAGGCGGATGTTGT
AGTAAATTTGGGCGTAACCGAGTAAGATTTGGCCATTTTCGCGGGAAAACTGAATAAGAGGAAGTGAAAT
CTGAATAATTTTGTGTTACTCATAGCGCGTAATATTTGTCTAGGGAGATCCGGTACCGTTTAAACTCGAG
AATGGCGCATGTGAGGGCCTATTTCCCATGATTCCTTCATATTTGCATATACGATACAAGGCTGTTAGAG
AGATAATTGGAATTAATTTGACTGTAAACACAAAGATATTAGTACAAAATACGTGACGTAGAAAGTAATA
ATTTCTTGGGTAGTTTGCAGTTTTAAAATTATGTTTTAAAATGGACTATCATATGCTTACCGTAACTTGA
AAGTATTTCGATTTCTTGGCTTTATATATCTTGTGGAAAGGACGAAACACCGTCCTGGCATGTCTATCTG
TAGTTTTAGAGCTAGAAATAGCAAGTTAAAATAAGGCTAGTCCGTTATCAACTTGAAAAAGTGGCACCGA
GTCGGTGCTTTTTTGTTTTAGAGCTAGAAATAGCAAGTTAAAATAAGGCTAGTCCGTTTTTAGCGCGTGC
GCCAATTCTGCAGACAAATGGCTCTAGAGAGGGCCTATTTCCCATGATTCCTTCATATTTGCATATACGA
TACAAGGCTGTTAGAGAGATAATTGGAATTAATTTGACTGTAAACACAAAGATATTAGTACAAAATACGT
GACGTAGAAAGTAATAATTTCTTGGGTAGTTTGCAGTTTTAAAATTATGTTTTAAAATGGACTATCATAT
GCTTACCGTAACTTGAAAGTATTTCGATTTCTTGGCTTTATATATCTTGTGGAAAGGACGAAACACCGTT
TGTCGGGGTCTACTAGGAGTTTTAGAGCTAGAAATAGCAAGTTAAAATAAGGCTAGTCCGTTATCAACTT
GAAAAAGTGGCACCGAGTCGGTGCTTTTTTGTTTTAGAGCTAGAAATAGCAAGTTAAAATAAGGCTAGTC
CGTTTTTAGCGCGTGCGCCAATTCTGCAGACAAATGGGGTACCCGTTACATAACTTACGGTAAATGGCCC
GCCTGGCTGACCGCCCAACGACCCCCGCCCATTGACGTCAATAGTAACGCCAATAGGGACTTTCCATTGA
CGTCAATGGGTGGAGTATTTACGGTAAACTGCCCACTTGGCAGTACATCAAGTGTATCATATGCCAAGTA
CGCCCCCTATTGACGTCAATGACGGTAAATGGCCCGCCTGGCATTGTGCCCAGTACATGACCTTATGGGA
CTTTCCTACTTGGCAGTACATCTACGTATTAGTCATCGCTATTACCATGGTCGAGGTGAGCCCCACGTTC
TGCTTCACTCTCCCCATCTCCCCCCCCTCCCCACCCCCAATTTTGTATTTATTTATTTTTTAATTATTTT
GTGCAGCGATGGGGGCGGGGGGGGGGGGGGSKYGGKCBYDTGRYKSGGBGGKGMTSBTBTYTTHBGYRCT
TAYHGRYRCCHCGCSGVCCDCY
