[The description below was written by a language model from this plasmid's Addgene catalogue record.]
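Description:
Adeno EA is an adenoviral shuttle plasmid built on the pacAd5 backbone, about 11.5 kb in total, of which roughly 5.7 kb is backbone. It is propagated in E. coli under ampicillin selection; the record lists its copy number as unknown and does not give the bacterial origin of replication or the adenoviral elements carried by the backbone. Shuttle vectors of this type are generally used to produce recombinant, replication-deficient adenovirus, which then delivers the cassette to mammalian cells or tissues.

The insert, cloned between XhoI and EcoRI sites that both remain intact, combines all the components needed for dual CRISPR cutting in a single unit. Two tandem U6 (RNA polymerase III) promoter cassettes each drive a single guide RNA, one targeting intron 19 of mouse Alk and the other intron 14 of mouse Eml4. Downstream, the CBh promoter, a hybrid chicken β-actin-based Pol II promoter, drives FLAG-tagged Cas9. The U6 and Cas9 parts were derived from pX330. Expressing both guides together with Cas9 in the same cell produces simultaneous double-strand breaks at the two intronic loci, and joining of the broken ends can produce a chromosomal rearrangement that fuses Eml4 to Alk. Because the cuts lie in introns, small indels at the junction should not disrupt the coding sequence of the resulting fusion transcript.

The associated publication title concerns in vivo engineering of oncogenic chromosomal rearrangements with CRISPR/Cas9. This fits the use of the virus to induce the Eml4-Alk rearrangement directly in somatic mouse cells for cancer modelling. The FLAG tag allows detection of Cas9 expression.
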