Addgene plasmid #64071: Adeno EA
Purpose: Adenovirus for the expression of gRNAs targeting intron 19 of murine Alk and intron 14 of Eml4
Depositing lab: Andrea Ventura. Depositing organization: Memorial Sloan-Kettering Cancer Center. Publication: In vivo engineering of oncogenic chromosomal rearrangements with the CRISPR/Cas9 system. Maddalo D, Manchado E, Concepcion CP, Bonetti C, Vidigal JA, Han YC, Ogrodowski P, Crippa A, Rekhtman N, de Stanchina E, Lowe SW, Ventura A. Nature. 2014 Dec 18;516(7531):423-7. doi: 10.1038/nature13902. Epub 2014 Oct 22. PubMed 25337876.
Backbone
  Vector backbone: pacAd5
  Backbone manufacturer: Gene Transfer Vector Core University of Iowa
  Backbone size w/o insert (bp): 5679
  Total vector size (bp): 11538
  Vector type: Adenoviral
Growth in bacteria
  Bacterial resistance: Ampicillin, 100 μg/mL
  Growth temperature: 37°C
  Growth strain: DH5alpha
  Copy number: Unknown
Gene/Insert
  Gene/Insert name: U6_sgRNA(Alk)_U6_sgRNA(Eml4)_CBh_FLAG-Cas9
  gRNA/shRNA sequence: Alk (intron 19) Eml4 (intron 14)
  Species: M. musculus (mouse)
  Promoter: U6 and CBh
  Tag / fusion protein: FLAG-Cas9
  Cloning method: Restriction Enzyme; 5′ cloning site XhoI (not destroyed); 3′ cloning site EcoRI (not destroyed)
  Sequencing primers: 5′ GATGTTGTAGTAAATTTGGG; 3′ ATCATGTCTGGATCTCCCC
Resource information
  A portion of this plasmid was derived from a plasmid made by: U6 and Cas9 from pX330 (Zhang Lab)
Terms and licenses: Academic/Nonprofit Terms; Industry Terms: Not Available to Industry
How to cite: Adeno EA was a gift from Andrea Ventura (Addgene plasmid # 64071 ; http://n2t.net/addgene:64071 ; RRID:Addgene_64071)
